Addgene plasmid #101735: CMV-2xFLAG-Atoh1ER-DsRed
Purpose: Expresses mouse Atoh1 fused to ER and DsRed
Depositing lab: Albert Edge. Publication: An independent construct for conditional expression of atonal homolog-1. Parker MA, Cheng YF, Kinouchi H, Bieber R, Edge AS. Hum Gene Ther Methods. 2014 Feb;25(1):1-13. doi: 10.1089/hgtb.2013.014. Epub 2013 Oct 29. PubMed 24066662.
Backbone
  Vector backbone: pcDNA3.1
  Vector type: Mammalian Expression
Growth in bacteria
  Bacterial resistance: Ampicillin, 100 μg/mL
  Growth temperature: 37°C
  Growth strain: DH5alpha
  Copy number: Unknown
Gene/Insert
  Gene/Insert name: Atoh1
  Species: M. musculus (mouse)
  Entrez Gene: Atoh1 (a.k.a. Hath1, MATH-1, Math1, bHLHa14)
  Tag / fusion protein: 2x FLAG (N terminal on insert); ER (C terminal on insert); DsRed (C terminal on insert)
Terms and licenses: Academic/Nonprofit Terms; Industry Terms: Not Available to Industry
How to cite: CMV-2xFLAG-Atoh1ER-DsRed was a gift from Albert Edge (Addgene plasmid # 101735 ; http://n2t.net/addgene:101735 ; RRID:Addgene_101735)
