[The description below was written by a language model from this plasmid's Addgene catalogue record and pLannotate feature annotations shown in this document.]
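Description:
CMV-2xFLAG-Atoh1ER-DsRed is a mammalian expression plasmid built on a pcDNA3.1 backbone (about 8.2 kb in the sequenced record) that encodes mouse Atoh1 (Math1), a bHLH transcription factor that activates E box-dependent transcription, as a multi-part fusion protein. It is propagated in E. coli through a high-copy ColE1/pUC-type origin with ampicillin selection from the β-lactamase gene. An f1 origin is also present. For selection in mammalian cells, the feature table shows an SV40 early promoter driving a neomycin phosphotransferase gene followed by an SV40 polyadenylation signal, the usual arrangement for G418 selection of stable transfectants. Short annotated fragments of ble, lacI, the lac promoter/operator region, bom and an HIV-1 LTR appear to be backbone remnants or partial sequence matches rather than functional parts.

The expression cassette consists of the CMV immediate early enhancer and promoter, a T7 promoter just upstream of the coding region, the fusion open reading frame, and a bovine growth hormone polyadenylation signal. The open reading frame begins with an N-terminal 2x FLAG epitope (detected by the annotation tool as a partial 3xFLAG match), continues through Atoh1, then an estrogen receptor (ESR1) fragment, and ends with DsRed-Express. Fusing a transcription factor to an estrogen receptor portion is a standard way to make its activity ligand-dependent, which fits the associated work on conditional expression of Atoh1, although the record does not name the inducing ligand or the exact receptor variant. The red fluorescent moiety allows expressing cells and the fusion protein's localisation to be visualised, and the FLAG tag supports immunodetection or pull-down.
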