Features (pLannotate 1.2.2; 23 found; start..end, strand, type, name):
    305..733     -  rep_origin     f1 ori (sequence partly withheld): f1 bacteriophage origin of replication; arrow indicates direction of (+) strand synthesis
    754..775     -  promoter       SV40 promoter (fragment): SV40 enhancer and early promoter
    779..1003    -  polyA_signal   bGH poly(A) signal: bovine growth hormone polyadenylation signal
   1057..1731    -  CDS            DsRed-Express: DsRed-Express is a basic (constitutively fluorescent) orange fluorescent protein published in 2002, derived from Discosoma sp.. It is reported to be a rapidly-maturing tetramer with low acid sensitivity.
   1759..2775    -  CDS            ESR1 (fragment): ESR1_BOVIN - Also known as ESR, NR3A1. Experimental evidence at protein level: Swiss-Prot protein existence level 1. Nuclear hormone receptor. The steroid hormones and their receptors are involved in the regulation of eukaryotic gene expression and affect cellular proliferation and differentiation in target tissues. Ligand-dependent nuclear transactivation involves either direct homodimer binding to a palindromic estrogen response element (ERE) sequence or association with other DNA-binding transcription factors, such as AP-1/c-Jun, c-Fos, ATF-2, Sp1 and Sp3, to mediate ERE- independent signal
   2710..3759    -  CDS            Atoh1: ATOH1_MOUSE - Also known as Ath1. Experimental evidence at protein level: Swiss-Prot protein existence level 1. Transcriptional regulator. Activates E box-dependent transcription in collaboration with TCF3/E47, but the activity is completely antagonized by the negative regulator of neurogenesis HES1. Plays a role in the differentiation of subsets of neural cells by activating E box-dependent transcription. From Mus musculus (Mouse).
   3763..3783    -  CDS            3xFLAG (fragment): three tandem FLAG® epitope tags, followed by an enterokinase cleavage site
   3896..3914    -  promoter       T7 promoter: promoter for bacteriophage T7 RNA polymerase
   3930..3963    -  LTR            5' LTR (truncated) (fragment): truncated 5' long terminal repeat (LTR) from HIV-1
   3959..4162    -  promoter       CMV promoter: human cytomegalovirus (CMV) immediate early promoter
   4163..4542    -  enhancer       CMV enhancer: human cytomegalovirus immediate early enhancer
   4697..4749    +  misc_feature   bom (fragment): basis of mobility region from pBR322
   4808..4912    +  promoter       AmpR promoter: bla
   4913..5773    +  CDS            AmpR: β-lactamase; bla; confers resistance to ampicillin, carbenicillin, and related antibiotics
   5944..6532    +  rep_origin     ori: high-copy-number ColE1/pMB1/pBR322/pUC origin of replication
   6715..6807    +  CDS            lacI (fragment): lac repressor; lacI; The lac repressor binds to the lac operator to inhibit transcription in E. coli. This inhibition can be relieved by adding lactose or isopropyl-β-D-thiogalactopyranoside (IPTG).
   6820..6841    +  protein_bind   CAP binding site: CAP binding activates transcription in the presence of cAMP. E. coli catabolite activator protein
   6856..6886    +  promoter       lac promoter: promoter for the E. coli lac operon
   6894..6910    +  protein_bind   lac operator: The lac repressor binds to the lac operator to inhibit transcription in E. coli. This inhibition can be relieved by adding lactose or isopropyl-β-D-thiogalactopyranoside (IPTG). lac repressor encoded by lacI
   6983..7104    -  polyA_signal   SV40 poly(A) signal: SV40 polyadenylation signal
   7099..7257    -  CDS            ble (fragment): BLE_KLEPN - Experimental evidence at protein level: Swiss-Prot protein existence level 1. Binding protein with a strong affinity to the bleomycin family of antibiotics. Binds to CL990; an antimitotic-antibiotic compound. From Klebsiella pneumoniae.
   7281..8072    -  CDS            neo: KKA2_KLEPN - Also known as kan, nptII. Experimental evidence at protein level: Swiss-Prot protein existence level 1. Resistance to kanamycin, neomycin, paromomycin, ribostamycin, butirosin and gentamicin B. From Klebsiella pneumoniae.
   8139..291     -  promoter       SV40 promoter (across the origin): SV40 enhancer and early promoter
>Addgene plasmid #101735 | CMV-2xFLAG-Atoh1ER-DsRed | addgene full sequence | sequence record 194369 | Addgene NGS Result
CTTCTGGAATAGCTCAGAGGCAGAGGCGGCCTCGGCCTCTGCATAAATAAAAAAAATTAGTCAGCCATGG
GGCGGAGAATGGGCGGAACTGGGCGGAGTTAGGGGCGGGATGGGCGGAGTTAGGGGCGGGACTATGGTTG
CTGACTAATTGAGATGCATGCTTTGCATACTTCTGCCTGCTGGGGAGCCTGGGGACTTTCCACACCTGGT
TGCTGACTAATTGAGATGCATGCTTTGCATACTTCTGCCTGCTGGGGAGCCTGGGGACTTTCCACACCCT
AACTGACACACATTCCACAGAATTAATTCGCGTTAAATTTTTGTTAAATCAGCTCATTTTTTAACCAATA
GGCCGAAATCGGCAAAATCCCTTATAAATCAAAAGAATAGACCGAGATAGGGT
[37 nt withheld, positions 404-440]
AAAGAACGTGGACTCCAACGTCAAAGG
[49 nt withheld, positions 468-516]
T
[91 nt withheld, positions 518-608]
G
[124 nt withheld, positions 610-733]
GGGGATACCCCCTAGAGCCCCAGCTGGTTCTTTCCGCCTCAGAAGCCATAGAGCCCACCGCATCCCCAGC
ATGCCTGCTATTGTCTTCCCAATCCTCCCCCTTGCTGTCCTGCCCCACCCCACCCCCCAGAATAGAATGA
CACCTACTCAGACAATGCGATGCAATTTCCTCATTTTATTAGGAAAGGACAGTGGGAGTGGCACCTTCCA
GGGTCAAGGAAGGCACGGGGGAGGGGCAAACAACAGATGGCTGGCAACTAGAAGGCACAGTCGAGGCTGA
TCAGCGGGTTTAAACGGGCCCTCTAGACTCGAGCGGCCGCCTACAGGAACAGGTGGTGGCGGCCCTCGGC
GCGCTCGTACTGCTCCACGATGGTGTAGTCCTCGTTGTGGGAGGTGATGTCCAGCTTGGAGTCCACGTAG
TAGTAGCCGGGCAGCTGCACGGGCTTCTTGGCCATATAGATAGACTTGAACTCCACCAGGTAGTGGCCGC
CGTCCTTCAGCTTCAGGGCCTTGTGGATCTCGCCCTTCAGCACGCCGTCGCGGGGGTACAGGCGCTCGGT
GGAGGCCTCCCAGCCCATAGTCTTCTTCTGCATTACGGGGCCGTCGGAGGGGAAGTTCACGCCGATGAAC
TTCACCTTGTAGATGAAGGAGCCGTCCTGCAGGGAGGAGTCCTGGGTCACGGTCACCACGCCGCCGTCCT
CGAAGTTCATCACGCGCTCCCACTTGAAGCCCTCGGGGAAGGACAGCTTCTTGTAGTCGGGGATGTCGGC
GGGGTGCTTCACGTACACCTTGGAGCCGTACTGGAACTGGGGGGACAGGATGTCCCAGGCGAAGGGCAGG
GGGCCGCCCTTGGTCACCTTCAGCTTGGCGGTCTGGGTGCCCTCGTAGGGGCGGCCCTCGCCCTCGCCCT
CGATCTCGAACTCGTGGCCGTTCACGGAGCCCTCCATGCGCACCTTGAAGCGCATGAACTCCTTGATGAC
GTCCTCGGAGGAGGCCATGGTTGTGGCTCCTGAACCAGATCCTGAGATCGTGTTGGGGAAGCCCTCTGCT
TCCGGGGGTATGTAGTAGGTTTGTAAGGAATGTGCTGAAGTGGAGCTGGTGGTGGCCAGCTGGGTCTGGC
TGGGCTCCTCTGGGGGCACTCCCATGCGACTGGCTGGGGCATGAAGGCGGTGGGCATCCAACATCTCCAG
GAGCAGGTCATAGAGGGGTACCACGTTCTTGCATTTCATGTTGTAGAGATGCTCCATGCGTTTGTTACTC
ATATGCCGGATATGGGAAAGAATGAGAAGGAGCTGAGCTAGGCGGCGATGCTGCTGCTGCAGAGTCAGGC
CAGCTTTGGCCATCAGGTGGATCAAAGTGTCTGTGATCTTGTCCAGGACACGGTGGATGTGGTCCTTCTC
TTCCAGAGACTTCAAGGTGCTGGACAGAAACGTGTACACTCCGGAATTAAGCAAAATGATGGATTTGAGG
CACACAAACTCTTCACCCTGCAGGTTCATCATGCGGAACCGACTTGACGTAGCAAGCAACATGTCAAAGA
TCTCCACCATGCCTTCCACACATTTACCTTGATTCCTGTCCAGGAGCAAGTTAGGAGCAAACAGGAGCTT
CCCCGGGTGTTCCATGGAGCGCCAGACGAGACCAATCATCAGAATCTCCAGCCAGGCACACTCGAGAAGG
TGGACCTGATCATGGAGATTCAAGTCCCCAAAGCCTGGCACTCTCTTTGCCCAGTTGATCATATGAACCA
GCTCCCTATCTGCTAGGTTGGTCAATAAGCCCATCATTGAGGCTTCACTGAAGGGTCTAGAAGGATCATA
TTCAGAATAGATCATGGGCGGTTCAGCATCCAACAAGGCACTGACCATCTGGTCAGCTGTCAAGGACAAG
GCAGGGCTATTCTTCTTAGTGTGCTTAATCACAAGAGGGCTTGGCCAAAGGTTGGCAGCCCTCATGTCTC
CAGCAGATGGCTCGAGACTGGCCTCATCAGAGTCACTGTAATGAGAGTGGGGGGAAAACTCTCCGTCACT
TCTGTGGGATCTGGGAGATGTTTTGCTGTTGTCCTCCTGTACAGGCTGCAGGATGCCCCCGGGCAGCGAA
GGCGACAGGTCCTTCTGTGCCATCATCGCTGTTAGGGCCCTGTCCTCGAAGGCTGGGAAGTGCAAAGCGT
CCAGCTGCACCGAGTAACCCCCAGAGGAAGCTGGGCCTGAGAAGCGAGTCCGGCAAGGCCCGGGCGGGGT
AGGTCTCGGGCCCCCTCCCGGGGCTGGCTGAGCCCCAGCTACCGCAGAGGCGCCCGCACCTCCTTCATAG
GAGGAGGCGGTGCGAAGGTGATGGTGGTCATTTTTGCAGGAAGCTGTGGGCGGCGGCGGTTGCTCTCCGA
CATTGGGAGTCTGCAGCAACTCCGACAGAGCGTTGATGTAGATCTGGGCCATCTGTAGGGTCTCATATTT
GGACAGCTTCTTGTCGTTGTTGAAGGACGGGATAACGTTGCGCAGCTGGTCGAAGGCGTGGTTCAGCCCG
TGCATCCTGCGCCGTTCCCTTGCGTTTGCTGCCAGCCTCCTTTGCTTCTGTACCCCATTCACCTGTTTGC
TGGAAGGGGCTCGCTGGCGGCTGCAGCCAAGCTCGTCCACTACAACCCCACCCTTCAGCTTGCACAGCTG
TTCCCGTACTTTGACGGGCCCGGGGCTCTTGCTGAGGCCGCCACAGCCGCTTCTCCTTACCAGCTCACCC
TGGCTGTCAGCCTCGTCCCGGGGCGCCGCGGCCTCGGAGGCACCCAGCTCGGGAGAATGCAGCAGATACT
GGGCGGCGCGTGCCGTGCAGAGGCCCTGCAAAGTGGGAGTCAGCCAGGCGCGTGGGTCGGTGCTATCCAG
GAGGGACAGTTCTGCCGGGTAGACGGGAAGGTCTCTCGCCTGCAGGGTAGCAGGTGGCTGTGGCGTCAGC
GGCGGGACGTGGTGCGGCTGGGGATGGCGATGGTGGTCCCCCAACTCTTTTACCTCAGCCCACTCTTCTG
CATGCAGCAGGCGGGACCCCTTGTCATCGTCATCTTTGTAATCTTTATCATCATCGTCTTTGTAGTCCAT
GGTGGCGAATTCCACCACACTGGACTAGTGGATCCGAGCTCGGTACCAAGCTTAAGTTTAAACGCTAGCC
AGCTTGGGTCTCCCTATAGTGAGTCGTATTAATTTCGATAAGCCAGTAAGCAGTGGGTTCTCTAGTTAGC
CAGAGAGCTCTGCTTATATAGACCTCCCACCGTACACGCCTACCGCCCATTTGCGTCAATGGGGCGGAGT
TGTTACGACATTTTGGAAAGTCCCGTTGATTTTGGTGCCAAAACAAACTCCCATTGACGTCAATGGGGTG
GAGACTTGGAAATCCCCGTGAGTCAAACCGCTATCCACGCCCATTGATGTACTGCCAAAACCGCATCACC
ATGGTAATAGCGATGACTAATACGTAGATGTACTGCCAAGTAGGAAAGTCCCATAAGGTCATGTACTGGG
CATAATGCCAGGCGGGCCATTTACCGTCATTGACGTCAATAGGGGGCGTACTTGGCATATGATACACTTG
ATGTACTGCCAAGTGGGCAGTTTACCGTAAATACTCCACCCATTGACGTCAATGGAAAGTCCCTATTGGC
GTTACTATGGGAACATACGTCATTATTGACGTCAATGGGCGGGGGTCGTTGGGCGGTCAGCCAGGCGGGC
CATTTACCGTAAGTTATGTAACGCGGAACTCCATATATGGGCTATGAACTAATGACCCCGTAATTGATTA
CTATTAATAACTAGTCAATAATCAATGTCAACGCGTATATCTGGCCCGTACATCGCGAAGCAGCGCAAAA
CGCCTAACCCTAAGCAGATTCTTCATGCAATTGTCGGTCAAGCCTTGCCTTGTTGTAGCTTAAATTTTGC
TCGCGCACTACTCAGCGACCTCCAACACACAAGCAGGGAGCAGATACTGGCTTAACTATGCGGCATCAGA
GCAGATTGTACTGAGAGTGCACCATAGGGGATCGGGAGATCTCCCGATCCGTCGACGTCAGGTGGCACTT
TTCGGGGAAATGTGCGCGGAACCCCTATTTGTTTATTTTTCTAAATACATTCAAATATGTATCCGCTCAT
GAGACAATAACCCTGATAAATGCTTCAATAATATTGAAAAAGGAAGAGTATGAGTATTCAACATTTCCGT
GTCGCCCTTATTCCCTTTTTTGCGGCATTTTGCCTTCCTGTTTTTGCTCACCCAGAAACGCTGGTGAAAG
TAAAAGATGCTGAAGATCAGTTGGGTGCACGAGTGGGTTACATCGAACTGGATCTCAACAGCGGTAAGAT
CCTTGAGAGTTTTCGCCCCGAAGAACGTTTTCCAATGATGAGCACTTTTAAAGTTCTGCTATGTGGCGCG
GTATTATCCCGTATTGACGCCGGGCAAGAGCAACTCGGTCGCCGCATACACTATTCTCAGAATGACTTGG
TTGAGTACTCACCAGTCACAGAAAAGCATCTTACGGATGGCATGACAGTAAGAGAATTATGCAGTGCTGC
CATAACCATGAGTGATAACACTGCGGCCAACTTACTTCTGACAACGATCGGAGGACCGAAGGAGCTAACC
GCTTTTTTGCACAACATGGGGGATCATGTAACTCGCCTTGATCGTTGGGAACCGGAGCTGAATGAAGCCA
TACCAAACGACGAGCGTGACACCACGATGCCTGTAGCAATGGCAACAACGTTGCGCAAACTATTAACTGG
CGAACTACTTACTCTAGCTTCCCGGCAACAATTAATAGACTGGATGGAGGCGGATAAAGTTGCAGGACCA
CTTCTGCGCTCGGCCCTTCCGGCTGGCTGGTTTATTGCTGATAAATCTGGAGCCGGTGAGCGTGGGTCTC
GCGGTATCATTGCAGCACTGGGGCCAGATGGTAAGCCCTCCCGTATCGTAGTTATCTACACGACGGGGAG
TCAGGCAACTATGGATGAACGAAATAGACAGATCGCTGAGATAGGTGCCTCACTGATTAAGCATTGGTAA
CTGTCAGACCAAGTTTACTCATATATACTTTAGATTGATTTAAAACTTCATTTTTAATTTAAAAGGATCT
AGGTGAAGATCCTTTTTGATAATCTCATGACCAAAATCCCTTAACGTGAGTTTTCGTTCCACTGAGCGTC
AGACCCCGTAGAAAAGATCAAAGGATCTTCTTGAGATCCTTTTTTTCTGCGCGTAATCTGCTGCTTGCAA
ACAAAAAAACCACCGCTACCAGCGGTGGTTTGTTTGCCGGATCAAGAGCTACCAACTCTTTTTCCGAAGG
TAACTGGCTTCAGCAGAGCGCAGATACCAAATACTGTTCTTCTAGTGTAGCCGTAGTTAGGCCACCACTT
CAAGAACTCTGTAGCACCGCCTACATACCTCGCTCTGCTAATCCTGTTACCAGTGGCTGCTGCCAGTGGC
GATAAGTCGTGTCTTACCGGGTTGGACTCAAGACGATAGTTACCGGATAAGGCGCAGCGGTCGGGCTGAA
CGGGGGGTTCGTGCACACAGCCCAGCTTGGAGCGAACGACCTACACCGAACTGAGATACCTACAGCGTGA
GCTATGAGAAAGCGCCACGCTTCCCGAAGGGAGAAAGGCGGACAGGTATCCGGTAAGCGGCAGGGTCGGA
ACAGGAGAGCGCACGAGGGAGCTTCCAGGGGGAAACGCCTGGTATCTTTATAGTCCTGTCGGGTTTCGCC
ACCTCTGACTTGAGCGTCGATTTTTGTGATGCTCGTCAGGGGGGCGGAGCCTATGGAAAAACGCCAGCAA
CGCGGCCTTTTTACGGTTCCTGGCCTTTTGCTGGCCTTTTGCTCACATGTTCTTTCCTGCGTTATCCCCT
GATTCTGTGGATAACCGTATTACCGCCTTTGAGTGAGCTGATACCGCTCGCCGCAGCCGAACGACCGAGC
GCAGCGAGTCAGTGAGCGAGGAAGCGGAAGAGCGCCCAATACGCAAACCGCCTCTCCCCGCGCGTTGGCC
GATTCATTAATGCAGCTGGCACGACAGGTTTCCCGACTGGAAAGCGGGCAGTGAGCGCAACGCAATTAAT
GTGAGTTAGCTCACTCATTAGGCACCCCAGGCTTTACACTTTATGCTTCCGGCTCGTATGTTGTGTGGAA
TTGTGAGCGGATAACAATTTCACACAGGAAACAGCTATGACCATGATTACGCCAAGCTCTAGCTAGAGGT
CGACGGTATACAGACATGATAAGATACATTGATGAGTTTGGACAAACCACAACTAGAATGCAGTGAAAAA
AATGCTTTATTTGTGAAATTTGTGATGCTATTGCTTTATTTGTAACCATTATAAGCTGCAATAAACAAGT
TGGGGTGGGCGAAGAACTCCAGCATGAGATCCCCGCGCTGGAGGATCATCCAGCCGGCGTCCCGGAAAAC
GATTCCGAAGCCCAACCTTTCATAGAAGGCGGCGGTGGAATCGAAATCTCGTGATGGCAGGTTGGGCGTC
GCTTGGTCGGTCATTTCGAACCCCAGAGTCCCGCTCAGAAGAACTCGTCAAGAAGGCGATAGAAGGCGAT
GCGCTGCGAATCGGGAGCGGCGATACCGTAAAGCACGAGGAAGCGGTCAGCCCATTCGCCGCCAAGCTCT
TCAGCAATATCACGGGTAGCCAACGCTATGTCCTGATAGCGGTCCGCCACACCCAGCCGGCCACAGTCGA
TGAATCCAGAAAAGCGGCCATTTTCCACCATGATATTCGGCAAGCAGGCATCGCCATGGGTCACGACGAG
ATCCTCGCCGTCGGGCATGCGCGCCTTGAGCCTGGCGAACAGTTCGGCTGGCGCGAGCCCCTGATGCTCT
TCGTCCAGATCATCCTGATCGACAAGACCGGCTTCCATCCGAGTACGTGCTCGCTCGATGCGATGTTTCG
CTTGGTGGTCGAATGGGCAGGTAGCCGGATCAAGCGTATGCAGCCGCCGCATTGCATCAGCCATGATGGA
TACTTTCTCGGCAGGAGCAAGGTGAGATGACAGGAGATCCTGCCCCGGCACTTCGCCCAATAGCAGCCAG
TCCCTTCCCGCTTCAGTGACAACGTCGAGCACAGCTGCGCAAGGAACGCCCGTCGTGGCCAGCCACGATA
GCCGCGCTGCCTCGTCCTGCAGTTCATTCAGGGCACCGGACAGGTCGGTCTTGACAAAAAGAACCGGGCG
CCCCTGCGCTGACAGCCGGAACACGGCGGCATCAGAGCAGCCGATTGTCTGTTGTGCCCAGTCATAGCCG
AATAGCCTCTCCACCCAAGCGGCCGGAGAACCTGCGTGCAATCCATCTTGTTCAATCATGCGAAACGATC
CTCATCCTGTCTCTTGATCAGATCCGAAAATGGATATACAAGCTCCCGGGAGCTTTTTGCAAAAGCCTAG
GCCTCCAAAAAAGCCTCCTCACTA
